Addgene plasmid #196757: pGG-PIP19
Purpose: Contains RLP26 promoter
Depositing lab: Marc Somssich. Depositing organization: University of Melbourne. Publication: Resolving spatially distinct phytohormone response zones in Arabidopsis thaliana roots colonized by Fusarium oxysporum. Calabria J, Wang L, Rast-Somssich MI, Chen HW, Watt M, Persson S, Andersen TG, Idnurm A, Somssich M. J Exp Bot. 2025 Jan 17:erae516. doi: 10.1093/jxb/erae516. PubMed 39823275.
Backbone
  Vector backbone: pGGA000
  Total vector size (bp): 3510
  Vector type: GreenGate (GG) Entry Vector
Growth in bacteria
  Bacterial resistance: Ampicillin, 100 μg/mL
  Growth temperature: 37°C
  Growth strain: DH5alpha
  Copy number: High Copy
Gene/Insert
  Gene/Insert name: RECEPTOR LIKE PROTEIN 26 (alt names: RLP26; AT2G33050)
  Species: A. thaliana (mustard weed)
  Insert size (bp): 822
  Entrez Gene: RLP26 (a.k.a. AT2G33050, AtRLP26, F25I18.21, F25I18_21, receptor like protein 26)
Terms and licenses: Academic/Nonprofit Terms; Industry Terms: Not Available to Industry
Depositor comments: Please visit https://doi.org/10.1101/2022.12.20.521292 for bioRxiv preprint.
How to cite: pGG-PIP19 was a gift from Marc Somssich (Addgene plasmid # 196757 ; http://n2t.net/addgene:196757 ; RRID:Addgene_196757)
