[The description below was written by a language model from this plasmid's Addgene catalogue record and pLannotate feature annotations shown in this document.]
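Description:
pGG-PIP19 is a GreenGate entry vector built on the pGGA000 backbone, the module position that in the GreenGate Golden Gate cloning system is reserved for plant promoters. It is a small (about 3.5 kb) bacterial cloning plasmid, propagated in E. coli from a high-copy ColE1/pUC-type origin and selected with ampicillin through a bla (β-lactamase) cassette driven by its own promoter. It has no plant selection marker or T-DNA elements, so it serves as a part donor rather than a plant transformation vector.

The payload is an 822 bp fragment described as the promoter of Arabidopsis thaliana RECEPTOR LIKE PROTEIN 26 (RLP26, AT2G33050). The automated feature table does not annotate this plant sequence, but leaves an unannotated gap of matching size between the SP6 and T7 phage promoters, which is where the insert presumably sits. The surrounding annotations are remnants of a pUC/pGEM-style cloning region: a CAP binding site, lac promoter and operator, fragments of lacI and lacZα, and partial bom and rop sequences. These are backbone remnants that play no role in the module's intended use. The flanking SP6 and T7 sites are useful mainly as sequencing primer sites.

In use, a promoter module like this is combined with other GreenGate entry modules (N-terminal tag, coding sequence, C-terminal tag, terminator, plant resistance cassette) in a single type IIS restriction–ligation reaction into a binary destination vector, yielding a transgene driven by the RLP26 promoter. The associated publication concerns spatially distinct phytohormone response zones in Arabidopsis roots colonized by Fusarium oxysporum, suggesting use in building transcriptional reporters for that work. The record does not state which reporters were paired with it.
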