Features (pLannotate 1.2.2; 12 found; start..end, strand, type, name):
     96..200     +  promoter       AmpR promoter: bla
    201..1061    +  CDS            AmpR: β-lactamase; bla; confers resistance to ampicillin, carbenicillin, and related antibiotics
   1232..1820    +  rep_origin     ori: high-copy-number ColE1/pMB1/pBR322/pUC origin of replication
   2003..2095    +  CDS            lacI (fragment): lac repressor; lacI; The lac repressor binds to the lac operator to inhibit transcription in E. coli. This inhibition can be relieved by adding lactose or isopropyl-β-D-thiogalactopyranoside (IPTG).
   2108..2129    +  protein_bind   CAP binding site: CAP binding activates transcription in the presence of cAMP. E. coli catabolite activator protein
   2144..2174    +  promoter       lac promoter: promoter for the E. coli lac operon
   2182..2198    +  protein_bind   lac operator: The lac repressor binds to the lac operator to inhibit transcription in E. coli. This inhibition can be relieved by adding lactose or isopropyl-β-D-thiogalactopyranoside (IPTG). lac repressor encoded by lacI
   2212..2230    +  promoter       SP6 promoter: promoter for bacteriophage SP6 RNA polymerase
   3094..3112    -  promoter       T7 promoter: promoter for bacteriophage T7 RNA polymerase
   3114..3266    +  CDS            lacZα (fragment): LacZα fragment of β-galactosidase; lacZ fragment
   3272..3371    -  misc_feature   bom (fragment): basis of mobility region from pBR322
   3473..1       -  CDS            rop (fragment) (across the origin): Rop protein, which maintains plasmids at low copy number; rop
>Addgene plasmid #196757 | pGG-PIP19 | addgene full sequence | sequence record 396355 | Addgene NGS Result
GACGAAAGGGCCTCGTGATACGCCTATTTTTATAGGTTAATGTCATGATAATAATGGTTTCTTAGACGTC
AGGTGGCACTTTTCGGGGAAATGTGCGCGGAACCCCTATTTGTTTATTTTTCTAAATACATTCAAATATG
TATCCGCTCATGAGACAATAACCCTGATAAATGCTTCAATAATATTGAAAAAGGAAGAGTATGAGTATTC
AACATTTCCGTGTCGCCCTTATTCCCTTTTTTGCGGCATTTTGCCTTCCTGTTTTTGCTCACCCAGAAAC
GCTGGTGAAAGTAAAAGATGCTGAAGATCAGTTGGGTGCACGAGTGGGTTACATCGAACTGGATCTCAAC
AGCGGTAAGATCCTTGAGAGTTTTCGCCCCGAAGAACGTTTTCCAATGATGAGCACTTTTAAAGTTCTGC
TATGTGGCGCGGTATTATCCCGTATTGACGCCGGGCAAGAGCAACTCGGTCGCCGCATACACTATTCTCA
GAATGACTTGGTTGAGTACTCACCAGTCACAGAAAAGCATCTTACGGATGGCATGACAGTAAGAGAATTA
TGCAGTGCTGCCATAACCATGAGTGATAACACTGCGGCCAACTTACTTCTGACAACGATCGGAGGACCGA
AGGAGCTAACCGCTTTTTTGCACAACATGGGGGATCATGTAACTCGCCTTGATCGTTGGGAACCGGAGCT
GAATGAAGCCATACCAAACGACGAGCGTGACACCACGATGCCTGTAGCAATGGCAACAACGTTGCGCAAA
CTATTAACTGGCGAACTACTTACTCTAGCTTCCCGGCAACAATTAATAGACTGGATGGAGGCGGATAAAG
TTGCAGGACCACTTCTGCGCTCGGCCCTTCCGGCTGGCTGGTTTATTGCTGATAAATCTGGAGCCGGTGA
GCGTGGCTCTCGAGGTATCATTGCAGCACTGGGGCCAGATGGTAAGCCCTCCCGTATCGTAGTTATCTAC
ACGACGGGGAGTCAGGCAACTATGGATGAACGAAATAGACAGATCGCTGAGATAGGTGCCTCACTGATTA
AGCATTGGTAACTGTCAGACCAAGTTTACTCATATATACTTTAGATTGATTTAAAACTTCATTTTTAATT
TAAAAGGATCTAGGTGAAGATCCTTTTTGATAATCTCATGACCAAAATCCCTTAACGTGAGTTTTCGTTC
CACTGAGCGTCAGACCCCGTAGAAAAGATCAAAGGATCTTCTTGAGATCCTTTTTTTCTGCGCGTAATCT
GCTGCTTGCAAACAAAAAAACCACCGCTACCAGCGGTGGTTTGTTTGCCGGATCAAGAGCTACCAACTCT
TTTTCCGAAGGTAACTGGCTTCAGCAGAGCGCAGATACCAAATACTGTTCTTCTAGTGTAGCCGTAGTTA
GGCCACCACTTCAAGAACTCTGTAGCACCGCCTACATACCTCGCTCTGCTAATCCTGTTACCAGTGGCTG
CTGCCAGTGGCGATAAGTCGTGTCTTACCGGGTTGGACTCAAGACGATAGTTACCGGATAAGGCGCAGCG
GTCGGGCTGAACGGGGGGTTCGTGCACACAGCCCAGCTTGGAGCGAACGACCTACACCGAACTGAGATAC
CTACAGCGTGAGCTATGAGAAAGCGCCACGCTTCCCGAAGGGAGAAAGGCGGACAGGTATCCGGTAAGCG
GCAGGGTCGGAACAGGAGAGCGCACGAGGGAGCTTCCAGGGGGAAACGCCTGGTATCTTTATAGTCCTGT
CGGGTTTCGCCACCTCTGACTTGAGCGTCGATTTTTGTGATGCTCGTCAGGGGGGCGGAGCCTATGGAAA
AACGCCAGCAACGCGGCCTTTTTACGGTTCCTGGCCTTTTGCTGGCCTTTTGCTCACATGTTCTTTCCTG
CGTTATCCCCTGATTCTGTGGATAACCGTATTACCGCCTTTGAGTGAGCTGATACCGCTCGCCGCAGCCG
AACGACCGAGCGCAGCGAGTCAGTGAGCGAGGAAGCGGAAGAGCGCCCAATACGCAAACCGCCTCTCCCC
GCGCGTTGGCCGATTCATTAATGCAGCTGGCACGACAGGTTTCCCGACTGGAAAGCGGGCAGTGAGCGCA
ACGCAATTAATGTGAGTTAGCTCACTCATTAGGCACCCCAGGCTTTACACTTTATGCTTCCGGCTCGTAT
GTTGTGTGGAATTGTGAGCGGATAACAATTTCACACGAGCTATTTAGGTGACACTATAGAAGTGAAGCTT
GGTCTCAACCTGATTAAAGGATTGATCGGTAAACAACAAAACCTAGCTCCGGCGAAATTTCTCAGATCGG
ATTATAGAGAGAGATTCGAGAGAGATGACTGCAATGGGCAAAATCAAGGGCTTCTTTATTTCTCAGTCTA
CACAGTAGTTTTGTCACGACGTCGTTTCCACTTTATTACCAAAATTTCCCCTGAAATTAATCGGGCCGAA
TAGAGGCTAATACTATTACTTTTTCGGCCCATCTTATAAGGCCCAAAGGTATCTCCTCAGATTATCAATC
ACGTCGTCATACACGTCTTGTTTCCTTTTACATTTTTGAGTTTTGACCATGACTTCTTCTTTCTCCAATC
TATAACCAAATTAATGCGAGTTGTTTCATAACGCAACATACTCATAATAAATGAAAATTAAAAAAATATC
AAGAGAAGGTAACATTTCACCAACCTATTAATTATTGAAAGGCCCACTTAATTTATTTTTCTGTATCTGT
AAACAATAAGATACTATTAAACAGAATTGTCATCATCGTTACGTCATATTAATGTGCGTTCATTTGATCC
AATGAGAGTAAATTGCTGAGTGTTGATTTCCTCTTGTTGCTAAATTTTGAAGCCAATTTTAACAGTCAAC
TATAACTCCCAGTTATATAGTCAGAGATGTCCACGTGGAATTTACTTCATGAACAAATGTGACTCGTAGA
CATTTCACGTGACATTTAAACCCCACATATTTAGTAAAGGCGGCTTAAAATAACATATATATAGCAAATC
TTTGATATGTCTTTTTTTGGGTTCAATAATTTCCTCAACTTGTTGGTTCAATCACAAACACCAACATGAG
ACCGAATTCTCGCCCTATAGTGAGTCGTATTACCTGGCCGTCGTTTTACAACGTCGTGACTGGGAAAACC
CTGGCGTTACCCAACTTAATCGCCTTGCAGCACATCCCCCTTTCGCCAGCTGGCGTAATAGCGAAGAGGC
CCGCACCGATCGCCCTTCCCAACAGTTGCGCAGCCTGAATGGCGAATGGCGCCTGATGCGGTATTTTCTC
CTTACGCATCTGTGCGGTATTTCACACCGCATATGGTGCACTCTCAGTACAATCTGCTCTGATGCCGCAT
AGTTAAGCCAGCCCCGACACCCGCCAACACCCGCTGACGCGCCCTGACGGGCTTGTCTGCTCCCGGCATC
CGCTTACAGACAAGCTGTGACCGTCTCCGGGAGCTGCATGTGTCAGAGGTTTTCACCGTCATCACCGAAA
CGCGCGA
